Addgene plasmid #104568: JG674: CAG-human dLbCpf1(D832A)-NLS-3xHA-3xFLAG-DmrA(X1)
Purpose: Mammalian expression vector for catalytically inactive Cpf1 from Lachnospiraceae bacterium (dLbCpf1) fused to one DmrA domain
Depositing lab: Keith Joung. Depositing organization: Massachusetts General Hospital. Publication: Inducible and multiplex gene regulation using CRISPR-Cpf1-based transcription factors. Tak YE, Kleinstiver BP, Nunez JK, Hsu JY, Horng JE, Gong J, Weissman JS, Joung JK. Nat Methods. 2017 Oct 30. doi: 10.1038/nmeth.4483. PubMed 29083402.
Backbone
  Vector backbone: pCAG-GFP
  Backbone manufacturer: Cepko lab (Addgene plasmid # 11179)
  Vector type: Mammalian Expression
Growth in bacteria
  Bacterial resistance: Ampicillin, 100 μg/mL
  Growth temperature: 37°C
  Growth strain: NEB Stable
  Copy number: High Copy
Gene/Insert
  Gene/Insert name: dLbCpf1(D832A)-DmrA(x1) (alt name: human codon optimized ‘dead’ Cpf1 fused to one DmrA domain)
  Species: Lachnospiraceae bacterium
  Mutation: D832A
  Promoter: CAG
  Tag / fusion protein: NLS (C terminal on insert); 3x HA (C terminal on insert); 3x FLAG (C terminal on insert)
  Cloning method: Gibson Cloning
  Sequencing primers: 5′ pCAG-F (5'-GCAACGTGCTGGTTATTGTG-3'); 3′ oBK23-R (5'-CAGAGGGAAAAAGATCTCAGTGG-3')
Terms and licenses: Academic/Nonprofit Terms; Industry Terms: Not Available to Industry
How to cite: JG674: CAG-human dLbCpf1(D832A)-NLS-3xHA-3xFLAG-DmrA(X1) was a gift from Keith Joung (Addgene plasmid # 104568 ; http://n2t.net/addgene:104568 ; RRID:Addgene_104568)
