[The description below was written by a language model from this plasmid's Addgene catalogue record and pLannotate feature annotations shown in this document.]
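Description:
JG674: CAG-human dLbCpf1(D832A)-NLS-3xHA-3xFLAG-DmrA(X1) is a 9,085 nt mammalian expression plasmid built on the pCAG-GFP backbone. It is propagated in E. coli through a high-copy ColE1/pUC-type origin and selected with ampicillin through the AmpR (β-lactamase) gene and its own promoter. The backbone also carries remnants of lac regulatory sequences, an SV40 origin of replication with a fragment of the SV40 promoter, and an SV40 polyadenylation signal. No mammalian selection marker is annotated, so the plasmid appears suited to transient transfection.

Expression is driven by the CAG promoter, annotated as the CMV immediate-early enhancer, the chicken β-actin promoter and a chimeric β-actin/β-globin intron. Transcripts terminate at a rabbit β-globin poly(A) signal; the short "HBB" fragment just upstream of it is probably globin-derived 3′ sequence rather than part of the fusion protein. The open reading frame encodes human codon-optimized Cpf1 (Cas12a) from Lachnospiraceae bacterium carrying the D832A substitution, which inactivates nuclease activity while leaving crRNA-guided DNA binding intact. This is followed in frame by a bipartite nucleoplasmin NLS, a 3xHA tag, a 3xFLAG tag and a single C-terminal DmrA domain. The automated annotation labels this last domain as DmrB, the F36V variant of FKBP12. Both are FKBP12-derived and closely related, so this likely reflects sequence similarity, and the catalogue designation is DmrA.

DmrA is one half of a ligand-induced heterodimerization system, so a partner protein fused to the complementary domain, such as a transcriptional effector, can be recruited to the DNA-bound dLbCpf1 when a small-molecule dimerizer is added. The associated work concerns inducible and multiplex gene regulation with Cpf1-based transcription factors. The crRNA and the partner effector are not encoded here and must be supplied separately.
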