Features (pLannotate 1.2.2; 22 found; start..end, strand, type, name):
      5..384     +  enhancer       CMV enhancer: human cytomegalovirus immediate early enhancer
    386..661     +  promoter       chicken β-actin promoter: No description available
    662..1678    +  intron         chimeric intron: chimera between introns from chicken β-actin and rabbit β-globin
   1727..1763    +  misc_feature   MCS (fragment): multiple cloning site
   1777..5460    +  CDS            LbCpf1: CRISPR-associated protein from Lachnospiraceae bacterium ND2006 (Zetsche et al., 2015)
   5461..5508    +  CDS            nucleoplasmin NLS: bipartite nuclear localization signal from nucleoplasmin
   5515..5595    +  CDS            3xHA: three tandem HA epitope tags
   5602..5667    +  CDS            3xFLAG: three tandem FLAG® epitope tags, followed by an enterokinase cleavage site
   5695..6015    +  CDS            DmrB: F36V mutant of FK506-binding protein FKBP12 binds synthetic ligands that do not bind wild-type FKBP
   6030..6101    +  CDS            HBB (fragment): HBB_PONPY - Experimental evidence at transcript level: Swiss-Prot protein existence level 2. Involved in oxygen transport from the lung to the various peripheral tissues. From Pongo pygmaeus (Bornean orangutan).
   6172..6227    +  polyA_signal   β-globin poly(A) signal: rabbit β-globin polyadenylation signal (Gil and Proudfoot, 1987)
   6612..6628    -  protein_bind   lac operator: The lac repressor binds to the lac operator to inhibit transcription in E. coli. This inhibition can be relieved by adding lactose or isopropyl-β-D-thiogalactopyranoside (IPTG). lac repressor encoded by lacI
   6636..6666    -  promoter       lac promoter: promoter for the E. coli lac operon
   6681..6702    -  protein_bind   CAP binding site: CAP binding activates transcription in the presence of cAMP. E. coli catabolite activator protein
   6715..6754    -  CDS            lacI (fragment): lac repressor; lacI; The lac repressor binds to the lac operator to inhibit transcription in E. coli. This inhibition can be relieved by adding lactose or isopropyl-β-D-thiogalactopyranoside (IPTG).
   6761..6783    +  promoter       SV40 promoter (fragment): SV40 enhancer and early promoter
   6807..6942    +  rep_origin     SV40 ori: SV40 origin of replication
   6962..7096    +  polyA_signal   SV40 poly(A) signal: SV40 polyadenylation signal
   7098..7152    -  CDS            lacI (fragment): lac repressor; lacI; The lac repressor binds to the lac operator to inhibit transcription in E. coli. This inhibition can be relieved by adding lactose or isopropyl-β-D-thiogalactopyranoside (IPTG).
   7335..7923    -  rep_origin     ori: high-copy-number ColE1/pMB1/pBR322/pUC origin of replication
   8094..8954    -  CDS            AmpR: β-lactamase; bla; confers resistance to ampicillin, carbenicillin, and related antibiotics
   8955..9059    -  promoter       AmpR promoter: bla
>Addgene plasmid #104568 | JG674: CAG-human dLbCpf1(D832A)-NLS-3xHA-3xFLAG-DmrA(X1) | addgene full sequence | sequence record 201431 | Addgene NGS Result
GGTCGACATTGATTATTGACTAGTTATTAATAGTAATCAATTACGGGGTCATTAGTTCATAGCCCATATA
TGGAGTTCCGCGTTACATAACTTACGGTAAATGGCCCGCCTGGCTGACCGCCCAACGACCCCCGCCCATT
GACGTCAATAATGACGTATGTTCCCATAGTAACGCCAATAGGGACTTTCCATTGACGTCAATGGGTGGAG
TATTTACGGTAAACTGCCCACTTGGCAGTACATCAAGTGTATCATATGCCAAGTACGCCCCCTATTGACG
TCAATGACGGTAAATGGCCCGCCTGGCATTATGCCCAGTACATGACCTTATGGGACTTTCCTACTTGGCA
GTACATCTACGTATTAGTCATCGCTATTACCATGGTCGAGGTGAGCCCCACGTTCTGCTTCACTCTCCCC
ATCTCCCCCCCCTCCCCACCCCCAATTTTGTATTTATTTATTTTTTAATTATTTTGTGCAGCGATGGGGG
CGGGGGGGGGGGGGGGGCGCGCCAGGCGGGGCGGGGCGGGGCGAGGGGCGGGGCGGGGCGAGGCGGAGAG
GTGCGGCGGCAGCCAATCAGAGCGGCGCGCTCCGAAAGTTTCCTTTTATGGCGAGGCGGCGGCGGCGGCG
GCCCTATAAAAAGCGAAGCGCGCGGCGGGCGGGAGTCGCTGCGCGCTGCCTTCGCCCCGTGCCCCGCTCC
GCCGCCGCCTCGCGCCGCCCGCCCCGGCTCTGACTGACCGCGTTACTCCCACAGGTGAGCGGGCGGGACG
GCCCTTCTCCTCCGGGCTGTAATTAGCGCTTGGTTTAATGACGGCTTGTTTCTTTTCTGTGGCTGCGTGA
AAGCCTTGAGGGGCTCCGGGAGGGCCCTTTGTGCGGGGGGAGCGGCTCGGGGGGTGCGTGCGTGTGTGTG
TGCGTGGGGAGCGCCGCGTGCGGCTCCGCGCTGCCCGGCGGCTGTGAGCGCTGCGGGCGCGGCGCGGGGC
TTTGTGCGCTCCGCAGTGTGCGCGAGGGGAGCGCGGCCGGGGGCGGTGCCCCGCGGTGCGGGGGGGGCTG
CGAGGGGAACAAAGGCTGCGTGCGGGGTGTGTGCGTGGGGGGGTGAGCAGGGGGTGTGGGCGCGTCGGTC
GGGCTGCAACCCCCCCTGCACCCCCCTCCCCGAGTTGCTGAGCACGGCCCGGCTTCGGGTGCGGGGCTCC
GTACGGGGCGTGGCGCGGGGCTCGCCGTGCCGGGCGGGGGGTGGCGGCAGGTGGGGGTGCCGGGGGGGGC
GGGGCCGCCTCGGGCCGGGGAGGGCTCGGGGGAGGGGCGCGGCGGCCCCCGGAGCGCCGGCGGCTGTCGA
GGCGCGGCGAGCCGCAGCCATTGCCTTTTATGGTAATCGTGCGAGAGGGCGCAGGGACTTCCTTTGTCCC
AAATCTGTGCGGAGCCGAAATCTGGGAGGCGCCGCCGCACCCCCTCTAGCGGGCGCGGGGCGAAGCGGTG
CGGCGCCGGCAGGAAGGAAATGGGCGGGGAGGGCCTTCGTGCGTCGCCGCGCCGCCGTCCCCTTCTCCCT
CTCCAGCCTCGGGGCTGTCCGCGGGGGGACGGCTGCCTTCGGGGGGGACGGGGCAGGGCGGGGTTCGGCT
TCTGGCGTGTGACCGGCGGCTCTAGAGCCTCTGCTAACCATGTTCATGCCTTCTTCTTTTTCCTACAGCT
CCTGGGCAACGTGCTGGTTATTGTGCTGTCTCATCATTTTGGCAAAGAATTCTGCAGTCGACGGTACCGC
GGGCCCGGGATCCACCGGTCGCCACCATGAGCAAGCTGGAGAAGTTTACAAACTGCTACTCCCTGTCTAA
GACCCTGAGGTTCAAGGCCATCCCTGTGGGCAAGACCCAGGAGAACATCGACAATAAGCGGCTGCTGGTG
GAGGACGAGAAGAGAGCCGAGGATTATAAGGGCGTGAAGAAGCTGCTGGATCGCTACTATCTGTCTTTTA
TCAACGACGTGCTGCACAGCATCAAGCTGAAGAATCTGAACAATTACATCAGCCTGTTCCGGAAGAAAAC
CAGAACCGAGAAGGAGAATAAGGAGCTGGAGAACCTGGAGATCAATCTGCGGAAGGAGATCGCCAAGGCC
TTCAAGGGCAACGAGGGCTACAAGTCCCTGTTTAAGAAGGATATCATCGAGACAATCCTGCCAGAGTTCC
TGGACGATAAGGACGAGATCGCCCTGGTGAACAGCTTCAATGGCTTTACCACAGCCTTCACCGGCTTCTT
TGATAACAGAGAGAATATGTTTTCCGAGGAGGCCAAGAGCACATCCATCGCCTTCAGGTGTATCAACGAG
AATCTGACCCGCTACATCTCTAATATGGACATCTTCGAGAAGGTGGACGCCATCTTTGATAAGCACGAGG
TGCAGGAGATCAAGGAGAAGATCCTGAACAGCGACTATGATGTGGAGGATTTCTTTGAGGGCGAGTTCTT
TAACTTTGTGCTGACACAGGAGGGCATCGACGTGTATAACGCCATCATCGGCGGCTTCGTGACCGAGAGC
GGCGAGAAGATCAAGGGCCTGAACGAGTACATCAACCTGTATAATCAGAAAACCAAGCAGAAGCTGCCTA
AGTTTAAGCCACTGTATAAGCAGGTGCTGAGCGATCGGGAGTCTCTGAGCTTCTACGGCGAGGGCTATAC
ATCCGATGAGGAGGTGCTGGAGGTGTTTAGAAACACCCTGAACAAGAACAGCGAGATCTTCAGCTCCATC
AAGAAGCTGGAGAAGCTGTTCAAGAATTTTGACGAGTACTCTAGCGCCGGCATCTTTGTGAAGAACGGCC
CCGCCATCAGCACAATCTCCAAGGATATCTTCGGCGAGTGGAACGTGATCCGGGACAAGTGGAATGCCGA
GTATGACGATATCCACCTGAAGAAGAAGGCCGTGGTGACCGAGAAGTACGAGGACGATCGGAGAAAGTCC
TTCAAGAAGATCGGCTCCTTTTCTCTGGAGCAGCTGCAGGAGTACGCCGACGCCGATCTGTCTGTGGTGG
AGAAGCTGAAGGAGATCATCATCCAGAAGGTGGATGAGATCTACAAGGTGTATGGCTCCTCTGAGAAGCT
GTTCGACGCCGATTTTGTGCTGGAGAAGAGCCTGAAGAAGAACGACGCCGTGGTGGCCATCATGAAGGAC
CTGCTGGATTCTGTGAAGAGCTTCGAGAATTACATCAAGGCCTTCTTTGGCGAGGGCAAGGAGACAAACA
GGGACGAGTCCTTCTATGGCGATTTTGTGCTGGCCTACGACATCCTGCTGAAGGTGGACCACATCTACGA
TGCCATCCGCAATTATGTGACCCAGAAGCCCTACTCTAAGGATAAGTTCAAGCTGTATTTTCAGAACCCT
CAGTTCATGGGCGGCTGGGACAAGGATAAGGAGACAGACTATCGGGCCACCATCCTGAGATACGGCTCCA
AGTACTATCTGGCCATCATGGATAAGAAGTACGCCAAGTGCCTGCAGAAGATCGACAAGGACGATGTGAA
CGGCAATTACGAGAAGATCAACTATAAGCTGCTGCCCGGCCCTAATAAGATGCTGCCAAAGGTGTTCTTT
TCTAAGAAGTGGATGGCCTACTATAACCCCAGCGAGGACATCCAGAAGATCTACAAGAATGGCACATTCA
AGAAGGGCGATATGTTTAACCTGAATGACTGTCACAAGCTGATCGACTTCTTTAAGGATAGCATCTCCCG
GTATCCAAAGTGGTCCAATGCCTACGATTTCAACTTTTCTGAGACAGAGAAGTATAAGGACATCGCCGGC
TTTTACAGAGAGGTGGAGGAGCAGGGCTATAAGGTGAGCTTCGAGTCTGCCAGCAAGAAGGAGGTGGATA
AGCTGGTGGAGGAGGGCAAGCTGTATATGTTCCAGATCTATAACAAGGACTTTTCCGATAAGTCTCACGG
CACACCCAATCTGCACACCATGTACTTCAAGCTGCTGTTTGACGAGAACAATCACGGACAGATCAGGCTG
AGCGGAGGAGCAGAGCTGTTCATGAGGCGCGCCTCCCTGAAGAAGGAGGAGCTGGTGGTGCACCCAGCCA
ACTCCCCTATCGCCAACAAGAATCCAGATAATCCCAAGAAAACCACAACCCTGTCCTACGACGTGTATAA
GGATAAGAGGTTTTCTGAGGACCAGTACGAGCTGCACATCCCAATCGCCATCAATAAGTGCCCCAAGAAC
ATCTTCAAGATCAATACAGAGGTGCGCGTGCTGCTGAAGCACGACGATAACCCCTATGTGATCGGCATCG
CCAGGGGCGAGCGCAATCTGCTGTATATCGTGGTGGTGGACGGCAAGGGCAACATCGTGGAGCAGTATTC
CCTGAACGAGATCATCAACAACTTCAACGGCATCAGGATCAAGACAGATTACCACTCTCTGCTGGACAAG
AAGGAGAAGGAGAGGTTCGAGGCCCGCCAGAACTGGACCTCCATCGAGAATATCAAGGAGCTGAAGGCCG
GCTATATCTCTCAGGTGGTGCACAAGATCTGCGAGCTGGTGGAGAAGTACGATGCCGTGATCGCCCTGGA
GGACCTGAACTCTGGCTTTAAGAATAGCCGCGTGAAGGTGGAGAAGCAGGTGTATCAGAAGTTCGAGAAG
ATGCTGATCGATAAGCTGAACTACATGGTGGACAAGAAGTCTAATCCTTGTGCAACAGGCGGCGCCCTGA
AGGGCTATCAGATCACCAATAAGTTCGAGAGCTTTAAGTCCATGTCTACCCAGAACGGCTTCATCTTTTA
CATCCCTGCCTGGCTGACATCCAAGATCGATCCATCTACCGGCTTTGTGAACCTGCTGAAAACCAAGTAT
ACCAGCATCGCCGATTCCAAGAAGTTCATCAGCTCCTTTGACAGGATCATGTACGTGCCCGAGGAGGATC
TGTTCGAGTTTGCCCTGGACTATAAGAACTTCTCTCGCACAGACGCCGATTACATCAAGAAGTGGAAGCT
GTACTCCTACGGCAACCGGATCAGAATCTTCCGGAATCCTAAGAAGAACAACGTGTTCGACTGGGAGGAG
GTGTGCCTGACCAGCGCCTATAAGGAGCTGTTCAACAAGTACGGCATCAATTATCAGCAGGGCGATATCA
GAGCCCTGCTGTGCGAGCAGTCCGACAAGGCCTTCTACTCTAGCTTTATGGCCCTGATGAGCCTGATGCT
GCAGATGCGGAACAGCATCACAGGCCGCACCGACGTGGATTTTCTGATCAGCCCTGTGAAGAACTCCGAC
GGCATCTTCTACGATAGCCGGAACTATGAGGCCCAGGAGAATGCCATCCTGCCAAAGAACGCCGACGCCA
ATGGCGCCTATAACATCGCCAGAAAGGTGCTGTGGGCCATCGGCCAGTTCAAGAAGGCCGAGGACGAGAA
GCTGGATAAGGTGAAGATCGCCATCTCTAACAAGGAGTGGCTGGAGTACGCCCAGACCAGCGTGAAGCAC
AAAAGGCCGGCGGCCACGAAAAAGGCCGGCCAGGCAAAAAAGAAAAAGGGATCCTACCCATACGATGTTC
CAGATTACGCTTATCCCTACGACGTGCCTGATTATGCATACCCATATGATGTCCCCGACTATGCCTCGAG
CGACTACAAAGACCATGACGGTGATTATAAAGATCATGACATCGATTACAAGGATGACGATGACAAGGCT
GCAGGAGGCGGTGGAAGCGGGAGGGGAGTGCAGGTGGAAACCATCTCCCCAGGAGACGGGCGCACCTTCC
CCAAGCGCGGCCAGACCTGCGTGGTGCACTACACCGGGATGCTTGAAGATGGAAAGAAATTTGATTCCTC
CCGGGACAGAAACAAGCCCTTTAAGTTTATGCTAGGCAAGCAGGAGGTGATCCGAGGCTGGGAAGAAGGG
GTTGCCCAGATGAGTGTGGGTCAGAGAGCCAAACTGACTATATCTCCAGATTATGCCTATGGTGCCACTG
GGCACCCAGGCATCATCCCACCACATGCCACTCTCGTCTTCGATGTGGAGCTTCTAAAACTGGAAGGATA
AGCGGCCGCACTCCTCAGGTGCAGGCTGCCTATCAGAAGGTGGTGGCTGGTGTGGCCAATGCCCTGGCTC
ACAAATACCACTGAGATCTTTTTCCCTCTGCCAAAAATTATGGGGACATCATGAAGCCCCTTGAGCATCT
GACTTCTGGCTAATAAAGGAAATTTATTTTCATTGCAATAGTGTGTTGGAATTTTTTGTGTCTCTCACTC
GGAAGGACATATGGGAGGGCAAATCATTTAAAACATCAGAATGAGTATTTGGTTTAGAGTTTGGCAACAT
ATGCCCATATGCTGGCTGCCATGAACAAAGGTTGGCTATAAAGAGGTCATCAGTATATGAAACAGCCCCC
TGCTGTCCATTCCTTATTCCATAGAAAAGCCTTGACTTGAGGTTAGATTTTTTTTATATTTTGTTTTGTG
TTATTTTTTTCTTTAACATCCCTAAAATTTTCCTTACATGTTTTACTAGCCAGATTTTTCCTCCTCTCCT
GACTACTCCCAGTCATAGCTGTCCCTCTTCTCTTATGGAGATCCCTCGACCTGCAGCCCAAGCTTGGCGT
AATCATGGTCATAGCTGTTTCCTGTGTGAAATTGTTATCCGCTCACAATTCCACACAACATACGAGCCGG
AAGCATAAAGTGTAAAGCCTGGGGTGCCTAATGAGTGAGCTAACTCACATTAATTGCGTTGCGCTCACTG
CCCGCTTTCCAGTCGGGAAACCTGTCGTGCCAGCGGATCCGCATCTCAATTAGTCAGCAACCATAGTCCC
GCCCCTAACTCCGCCCATCCCGCCCCTAACTCCGCCCAGTTCCGCCCATTCTCCGCCCCATGGCTGACTA
ATTTTTTTTATTTATGCAGAGGCCGAGGCCGCCTCGGCCTCTGAGCTATTCCAGAAGTAGTGAGGAGGCT
TTTTTGGAGGCCTAGGCTTTTGCAAAAAGCTAACTTGTTTATTGCAGCTTATAATGGTTACAAATAAAGC
AATAGCATCACAAATTTCACAAATAAAGCATTTTTTTCACTGCATTCTAGTTGTGGTTTGTCCAAACTCA
TCAATGTATCTTATCATGTCTGGATCCGCTGCATTAATGAATCGGCCAACGCGCGGGGAGAGGCGGTTTG
CGTATTGGGCGCTCTTCCGCTTCCTCGCTCACTGACTCGCTGCGCTCGGTCGTTCGGCTGCGGCGAGCGG
TATCAGCTCACTCAAAGGCGGTAATACGGTTATCCACAGAATCAGGGGATAACGCAGGAAAGAACATGTG
AGCAAAAGGCCAGCAAAAGGCCAGGAACCGTAAAAAGGCCGCGTTGCTGGCGTTTTTCCATAGGCTCCGC
CCCCCTGACGAGCATCACAAAAATCGACGCTCAAGTCAGAGGTGGCGAAACCCGACAGGACTATAAAGAT
ACCAGGCGTTTCCCCCTGGAAGCTCCCTCGTGCGCTCTCCTGTTCCGACCCTGCCGCTTACCGGATACCT
GTCCGCCTTTCTCCCTTCGGGAAGCGTGGCGCTTTCTCATAGCTCACGCTGTAGGTATCTCAGTTCGGTG
TAGGTCGTTCGCTCCAAGCTGGGCTGTGTGCACGAACCCCCCGTTCAGCCCGACCGCTGCGCCTTATCCG
GTAACTATCGTCTTGAGTCCAACCCGGTAAGACACGACTTATCGCCACTGGCAGCAGCCACTGGTAACAG
GATTAGCAGAGCGAGGTATGTAGGCGGTGCTACAGAGTTCTTGAAGTGGTGGCCTAACTACGGCTACACT
AGAAGAACAGTATTTGGTATCTGCGCTCTGCTGAAGCCAGTTACCTTCGGAAAAAGAGTTGGTAGCTCTT
GATCCGGCAAACAAACCACCGCTGGTAGCGGTGGTTTTTTTGTTTGCAAGCAGCAGATTACGCGCAGAAA
AAAAGGATCTCAAGAAGATCCTTTGATCTTTTCTACGGGGTCTGACGCTCAGTGGAACGAAAACTCACGT
TAAGGGATTTTGGTCATGAGATTATCAAAAAGGATCTTCACCTAGATCCTTTTAAATTAAAAATGAAGTT
TTAAATCAATCTAAAGTATATATGAGTAAACTTGGTCTGACAGTTACCAATGCTTAATCAGTGAGGCACC
TATCTCAGCGATCTGTCTATTTCGTTCATCCATAGTTGCCTGACTCCCCGTCGTGTAGATAACTACGATA
CGGGAGGGCTTACCATCTGGCCCCAGTGCTGCAATGATACCGCGAGACCCACGCTCACCGGCTCCAGATT
TATCAGCAATAAACCAGCCAGCCGGAAGGGCCGAGCGCAGAAGTGGTCCTGCAACTTTATCCGCCTCCAT
CCAGTCTATTAATTGTTGCCGGGAAGCTAGAGTAAGTAGTTCGCCAGTTAATAGTTTGCGCAACGTTGTT
GCCATTGCTACAGGCATCGTGGTGTCACGCTCGTCGTTTGGTATGGCTTCATTCAGCTCCGGTTCCCAAC
GATCAAGGCGAGTTACATGATCCCCCATGTTGTGCAAAAAAGCGGTTAGCTCCTTCGGTCCTCCGATCGT
TGTCAGAAGTAAGTTGGCCGCAGTGTTATCACTCATGGTTATGGCAGCACTGCATAATTCTCTTACTGTC
ATGCCATCCGTAAGATGCTTTTCTGTGACTGGTGAGTACTCAACCAAGTCATTCTGAGAATAGTGTATGC
GGCGACCGAGTTGCTCTTGCCCGGCGTCAATACGGGATAATACCGCGCCACATAGCAGAACTTTAAAAGT
GCTCATCATTGGAAAACGTTCTTCGGGGCGAAAACTCTCAAGGATCTTACCGCTGTTGAGATCCAGTTCG
ATGTAACCCACTCGTGCACCCAACTGATCTTCAGCATCTTTTACTTTCACCAGCGTTTCTGGGTGAGCAA
AAACAGGAAGGCAAAATGCCGCAAAAAAGGGAATAAGGGCGACACGGAAATGTTGAATACTCATACTCTT
CCTTTTTCAATATTATTGAAGCATTTATCAGGGTTATTGTCTCATGAGCGGATACATATTTGAATGTATT
TAGAAAAATAAACAAATAGGGGTTCCGCGCACATTTCCCCGAAAAGTGCCACCTG
